>Addgene plasmid #168491 | pCDNA3_shRNA resistant PKA-Cα(E12,14K)-mEGFP | addgene full sequence | sequence record 332602 | Addgene NGS Result
GACGGATCGGGAGATCTCCCGATCCCCTATGGTGCACTCTCAGTACAATCTGCTCTGATGCCGCATAGTT
AAGCCAGTATCTGCTCCCTGCTTGTGTGTTGGAGGTCGCTGAGTAGTGCGCGAGCAAAATTTAAGCTACA
ACAAGGCAAGGCTTGACCGACAATTGCATGAAGAATCTGCTTAGGGTTAGGCGTTTTGCGCTGCTTCGCG
ATGTACGGGCCAGATATACGCGTTGACATTGATTATTGACTAGTTATTAATAGTAATCAATTACGGGGTC
ATTAGTTCATAGCCCATATATGGAGTTCCGCGTTACATAACTTACGGTAAATGGCCCGCCTGGCTGACCG
CCCAACGACCCCCGCCCATTGACGTCAATAATGACGTATGTTCCCATAGTAACGCCAATAGGGACTTTCC
ATTGACGTCAATGGGTGGAGTATTTACGGTAAACTGCCCACTTGGCAGTACATCAAGTGTATCATATGCC
AAGTACGCCCCCTATTGACGTCAATGACGGTAAATGGCCCGCCTGGCATTATGCCCAGTACATGACCTTA
TGGGACTTTCCTACTTGGCAGTACATCTACGTATTAGTCATCGCTATTACCATGGTGATGCGGTTTTGGC
AGTACATCAATGGGCGTGGATAGCGGTTTGACTCACGGGGATTTCCAAGTCTCCACCCCATTGACGTCAA
TGGGAGTTTGTTTTGGCACCAAAATCAACGGGACTTTCCAAAATGTCGTAACAACTCCGCCCCATTGACG
CAAATGGGCGGTAGGCGTGTACGGTGGGAGGTCTATATAAGCAGAGCTCTCTGGCTAACTAGAGAACCCA
CTGCTTACTGGCTTATCGAAATTAATACGACTCACTATAGGGAGACCCAAGCTTGCGGCCGCTACCATGG
GCAACGCCGCCGCCGCCAAGAAGGGCAGCAAGCAGAAGAGCGTGAAAGAGTTCCTAGCCAAAGCCAAGGA
AGATTTCCTGAAAAAATGGGAGACCCCTTCTCAGAATACAGCCCAGTTGGATCAGTTTGATAGAATCAAG
ACCCTTGGCACCGGCTCCTTTGGGCGAGTGATGCTGGTGAAGCACAAGGAGAGTGGGAACCACTACGCCA
TGAAGATCTTAGACAAGCAGAAGGTGGTGAAGCTAAAGCAGATCGAGCACACTCTGAATGAGAAGCGCAT
CCTGCAGGCCGTCAACTTCCCGTTCCTGGTCAAGCTGGAGTTTTCTTTTAAGGACAACTCAAACCTGTAC
ATGGTCATGGAGTATGTAGCTGGTGGCGAGATGTTCTCCCACCTACGGCGGATTGGAAGGTTCAGCGAGC
CCCATGCCCGTTTCTACGCGGCGCAGATCGTCCTGACCTTTGAGTATCTGCACTCCCTGGACCTCATCTA
CCGGGACCTGAAGCCCGAGAATCTTCTCATCGACCAGCAGGGCTATATTCAGGTGACAGACTTCGGTTTT
GCCAAGCGTGTGAAAGGCCGTACTTGGACCTTGTGTGGGACCCCTGAGTACTTGGCCCCCGAGATTATCC
TGAGCAAAGGCTACAACAAGGCTGTGGACTGGTGGGCTCTCGGAGTCCTCATCTACGAGATGGCTGCTGG
TTACCCACCCTTCTTCGCTGACCAGCCTATCCAGATCTATGAGAAAATCGTCTCTGGGAAGGTGCGGTTC
CCATCCCACTTCAGCTCTGACTTGAAGGACCTGCTGCGGAACCTTCTGCAAGTGGATCTCACCAAGCGCT
TTGGGAACCTCAAGAACGGGGTCAATGACATCAAGAACCACAAGTGGTTTGCCACGACTGACTGGATTGC
CATCTATCAGAGAAAGGTGGAAGCTCCCTTCATACCAAAGTTTAAAGGCCCTGGGGACACGAGTAACTTT
GACGACTATGAGGAGGAAGAGATCCGGGTCTCCATCAATGAGAAGTGTGGCAAGGAGTTTACTGAGTTTA
TCGATTATGATGTTCCTGATTATGCAAGCTTAATGAGCAAGGGCGAGGAGCTGTTCACCGGGGTGGTGCC
CATCCTGGTCGAGCTGGACGGCGACGTAAACGGCCACAAGTTCAGCGTGTCCGGCGAGGGCGAGGGCGAT
GCCACCTACGGCAAGCTGACCCTGAAGTTCATCTGCACCACCGGCAAGCTGCCCGTGCCCTGGCCCACCC
TCGTGACCACCCTGACCTACGGCGTGCAGTGCTTCAGCCGCTACCCCGACCACATGAAGCAGCACGACTT
CTTCAAGTCCGCCATGCCCGAAGGCTACGTCCAGGAGCGCACCATCTTCTTCAAGGACGACGGCAACTAC
AAGACCCGCGCCGAGGTGAAGTTCGAGGGCGACACCCTGGTGAACCGCATCGAGCTGAAGGGCATCGACT
TCAAGGAGGACGGCAACATCCTGGGGCACAAGCTGGAGTACAACTACAACAGCCACAACGTCTATATCAT
GGCCGACAAGCAGAAGAACGGCATCAAGGTGAACTTCAAGATCCGCCACAACATCGAGGACGGCAGCGTG
CAGCTCGCCGACCACTACCAGCAGAACACCCCCATCGGCGACGGCCCCGTGCTGCTGCCCGACAACCACT
ACCTGAGCACCCAGTCCAAGCTGAGCAAAGACCCCAACGAGAAGCGCGATCACATGGTCCTGCTGGAGTT
CGTGACCGCCGCCGGGATCACTCTCGGCATGGACGAGCTGTACAAGTAATCTAGAGGGCCCTATTCTATA
GTGTCACCTAAATGCTAGAGCTCGCTGATCAGCCTCGACTGTGCCTTCTAGTTGCCAGCCATCTGTTGTT
TGCCCCTCCCCCGTGCCTTCCTTGACCCTGGAAGGTGCCACTCCCACTGTCCTTTCCTAATAAAATGAGG
AAATTGCATCGCATTGTCTGAGTAGGTGTCATTCTATTCTGGGGGGTGGGGTGGGGCAGGACAGCAAGGG
GGAGGATTGGGAAGACAATAGCAGGCATGCTGGGGATGCGGTGGGCTCTATGGCTTCTGAGGCGGAAAGA
ACCAGCTGGGGCTCTAGGGGGTATCCCC
[124 nt withheld, positions 3039-3162]
C
[91 nt withheld, positions 3164-3254]
A
[49 nt withheld, positions 3256-3304]
CCTTTGACGTTGGAGTCCACGTTCTTT
[37 nt withheld, positions 3332-3368]
ACCCTATCTCGGTCTATTCTTTTGATTTATAAGGGATTTTGCCGATTTCGGCCTATTGGTTAAAAAATGA
GCTGATTTAACAAAAATTTAACGCGAATTAATTCTGTGGAATGTGTGTCAGTTAGGGTGTGGAAAGTCCC
CAGGCTCCCCAGCAGGCAGAAGTATGCAAAGCATGCATCTCAATTAGTCAGCAACCAGGTGTGGAAAGTC
CCCAGGCTCCCCAGCAGGCAGAAGTATGCAAAGCATGCATCTCAATTAGTCAGCAACCATAGTCCCGCCC
CTAACTCCGCCCATCCCGCCCCTAACTCCGCCCAGTTCCGCCCATTCTCCGCCCCATGGCTGACTAATTT
TTTTTATTTATGCAGAGGCCGAGGCCGCCTCTGCCTCTGAGCTATTCCAGAAGTAGTGAGGAGGCTTTTT
TGGAGGCCTAGGCTTTTGCAAAAAGCTCCCGGGAGCTTGTATATCCATTTTCGGATCTGATCAAGAGACA
GGATGAGGATCGTTTCGCATGATTGAACAAGATGGATTGCACGCAGGTTCTCCGGCCGCTTGGGTGGAGA
GGCTATTCGGCTATGACTGGGCACAACAGACAATCGGCTGCTCTGATGCCGCCGTGTTCCGGCTGTCAGC
GCAGGGGCGCCCGGTTCTTTTTGTCAAGACCGACCTGTCCGGTGCCCTGAATGAACTGCAGGACGAGGCA
GCGCGGCTATCGTGGCTGGCCACGACGGGCGTTCCTTGCGCAGCTGTGCTCGACGTTGTCACTGAAGCGG
GAAGGGACTGGCTGCTATTGGGCGAAGTGCCGGGGCAGGATCTCCTGTCATCTCACCTTGCTCCTGCCGA
GAAAGTATCCATCATGGCTGATGCAATGCGGCGGCTGCATACGCTTGATCCGGCTACCTGCCCATTCGAC
CACCAAGCGAAACATCGCATCGAGCGAGCACGTACTCGGATGGAAGCCGGTCTTGTCGATCAGGATGATC
TGGACGAAGAGCATCAGGGGCTCGCGCCAGCCGAACTGTTCGCCAGGCTCAAGGCGCGCATGCCCGACGG
CGAGGATCTCGTCGTGACCCATGGCGATGCCTGCTTGCCGAATATCATGGTGGAAAATGGCCGCTTTTCT
GGATTCATCGACTGTGGCCGGCTGGGTGTGGCGGACCGCTATCAGGACATAGCGTTGGCTACCCGTGATA
TTGCTGAAGAGCTTGGCGGCGAATGGGCTGACCGCTTCCTCGTGCTTTACGGTATCGCCGCTCCCGATTC
GCAGCGCATCGCCTTCTATCGCCTTCTTGACGAGTTCTTCTGAGCGGGACTCTGGGGTTCGAAATGACCG
ACCAAGCGACGCCCAACCTGCCATCACGAGATTTCGATTCCACCGCCGCCTTCTATGAAAGGTTGGGCTT
CGGAATCGTTTTCCGGGACGCCGGCTGGATGATCCTCCAGCGCGGGGATCTCATGCTGGAGTTCTTCGCC
CACCCCAACTTGTTTATTGCAGCTTATAATGGTTACAAATAAAGCAATAGCATCACAAATTTCACAAATA
AAGCATTTTTTTCACTGCATTCTAGTTGTGGTTTGTCCAAACTCATCAATGTATCTTATCATGTCTGTAT
ACCGTCGACCTCTAGCTAGAGCTTGGCGTAATCATGGTCATAGCTGTTTCCTGTGTGAAATTGTTATCCG
CTCACAATTCCACACAACATACGAGCCGGAAGCATAAAGTGTAAAGCCTGGGGTGCCTAATGAGTGAGCT
AACTCACATTAATTGCGTTGCGCTCACTGCCCGCTTTCCAGTCGGGAAACCTGTCGTGCCAGCTGCATTA
ATGAATCGGCCAACGCGCGGGGAGAGGCGGTTTGCGTATTGGGCGCTCTTCCGCTTCCTCGCTCACTGAC
TCGCTGCGCTCGGTCGTTCGGCTGCGGCGAGCGGTATCAGCTCACTCAAAGGCGGTAATACGGTTATCCA
CAGAATCAGGGGATAACGCAGGAAAGAACATGTGAGCAAAAGGCCAGCAAAAGGCCAGGAACCGTAAAAA
GGCCGCGTTGCTGGCGTTTTTCCATAGGCTCCGCCCCCCTGACGAGCATCACAAAAATCGACGCTCAAGT
CAGAGGTGGCGAAACCCGACAGGACTATAAAGATACCAGGCGTTTCCTCCTGGAAGCTCCCTCGTGCGCT
CTCCTGTTCCGACCCTGCCGCTTACCGGATACCTGTCCGCCTTTCTCCCTTCGGGAAGCGTGGCGCTTTC
TCATAGCTCACGCTGTAGGTATCTCAGTTCGGTGTAGGTCGTTCGCTCCAAGCTGGGCTGTGTGCACGAA
CCCCCCGTTCAGCCCGACCGCTGCGCCTTATCCGGTAACTATCGTCTTGAGTCCAACCCGGTAAGACACG
ACTTATCGCCACTGGCAGCAGCCACTGGTAACAGGATTAGCAGAGCGAGGTATGTAGGCGGTGCTACAGA
GTTCTTGAAGTGGTGGCCTAACTACGGCTACACTAGAAGAACAGTATTTGGTATCTGCGCTCTGCTGAAG
CCAGTTACCTTCGGAAAAAGAGTTGGTAGCTCTTGATCCGGCAAACAAACCACCGCTGGTAGCGGTGGTT
TTTTTGTTTGCAAGCAGCAGATTACGCGCAGAAAAAAAGGATCTCAAGAAGATCCTTTGATCTTTTCTAC
GGGGTCTGACGCTCAGTGGAACGAAAACTCACGTTAAGGGATTTTGGTCATGAGATTATCAAAAAGGATC
TTCACCTAGATCCTTTTAAATTAAAAATGAAGTTTTAAATCAATCTAAAGTATATATGAGTAAACTTGGT
CTGACAGTTACCAATGCTTAATCAGTGAGGCACCTATCTCAGCGATCTGTCTATTTCGTTCATCCATAGT
TGCCTGACTCCCCGTCGTGTAGATAACTACGATACGGGAGGGCTTACCATCTGGCCCCAGTGCTGCAATG
ATACCGCGAGACCCACGCTCACCGGCTCCAGATTTATCAGCAATAAACCAGCCAGCCGGAAGGGCCGAGC
GCAGAAGTGGTCCTGCAACTTTATCCGCCTCCATCCAGTCTATTAATTGTTGCCGGGAAGCTAGAGTAAG
TAGTTCGCCAGTTAATAGTTTGCGCAACGTTGTTGCCATTGCTACAGGCATCGTGGTGTCACGCTCGTCG
TTTGGTATGGCTTCATTCAGCTCCGGTTCCCAACGATCAAGGCGAGTTACATGATCCCCCATGTTGTGCA
AAAAAGCGGTTAGCTCCTTCGGTCCTCCGATCGTTGTCAGAAGTAAGTTGGCCGCAGTGTTATCACTCAT
GGTTATGGCAGCACTGCATAATTCTCTTACTGTCATGCCATCCGTAAGATGCTTTTCTGTGACTGGTGAG
TACTCAACCAAGTCATTCTGAGAATAGTGTATGCGGCGACCGAGTTGCTCTTGCCCGGCGTCAATACGGG
ATAATACCGCGCCACATAGCAGAACTTTAAAAGTGCTCATCATTGGAAAACGTTCTTCGGGGCGAAAACT
CTCAAGGATCTTACCGCTGTTGAGATCCAGTTCGATGTAACCCACTCGTGCACCCAACTGATCTTCAGCA
TCTTTTACTTTCACCAGCGTTTCTGGGTGAGCAAAAACAGGAAGGCAAAATGCCGCAAAAAAGGGAATAA
GGGCGACACGGAAATGTTGAATACTCATACTCTTCCTTTTTCAATATTATTGAAGCATTTATCAGGGTTA
TTGTCTCATGAGCGGATACATATTTGAATGTATTTAGAAAAATAAACAAATAGGGGTTCCGCGCACATTT
CCCCGAAAAGTGCCACCTGACGTC
Features (pLannotate 1.2.2; 22 found; start..end, strand, type, name):
     28..80      -  misc_feature   bom (fragment): basis of mobility region from pBR322
    235..614     +  enhancer       CMV enhancer: human cytomegalovirus immediate early enhancer
    615..818     +  promoter       CMV promoter: human cytomegalovirus (CMV) immediate early promoter
    814..847     +  LTR            5' LTR (truncated) (fragment): truncated 5' long terminal repeat (LTR) from HIV-1
    863..881     +  promoter       T7 promoter: promoter for bacteriophage T7 RNA polymerase
    907..1959    +  CDS            Prkaca: KAPCA_MOUSE - Also known as Pkaca. Experimental evidence at protein level: Swiss-Prot protein existence level 1. [Isoform 2]: Phosphorylates and activates ABL1 in sperm flagellum to promote spermatozoa capacitation. From Mus musculus (Mouse).
   1994..2709    +  CDS            mEGFP (fragment): enhanced GFP with monomerizing A206K mutation (Zacharias et al., 2002) mammalian codon-optimized
   2725..2743    -  promoter       SP6 promoter: promoter for bacteriophage SP6 RNA polymerase
   2769..2993    +  polyA_signal   bGH poly(A) signal: bovine growth hormone polyadenylation signal
   2997..3018    +  promoter       SV40 promoter (fragment): SV40 enhancer and early promoter
   3039..3467    +  rep_origin     f1 ori (sequence partly withheld): f1 bacteriophage origin of replication; arrow indicates direction of (+) strand synthesis
   3481..3810    +  promoter       SV40 promoter: SV40 enhancer and early promoter
   3877..4668    +  CDS            neo: KKA2_KLEPN - Also known as kan, nptII. Experimental evidence at protein level: Swiss-Prot protein existence level 1. Resistance to kanamycin, neomycin, paromomycin, ribostamycin, butirosin and gentamicin B. From Klebsiella pneumoniae.
   4692..4850    +  CDS            ble (fragment): BLE_KLEPN - Experimental evidence at protein level: Swiss-Prot protein existence level 1. Binding protein with a strong affinity to the bleomycin family of antibiotics. Binds to CL990; an antimitotic-antibiotic compound. From Klebsiella pneumoniae.
   4845..4966    +  polyA_signal   SV40 poly(A) signal: SV40 polyadenylation signal
   5039..5055    -  protein_bind   lac operator: The lac repressor binds to the lac operator to inhibit transcription in E. coli. This inhibition can be relieved by adding lactose or isopropyl-β-D-thiogalactopyranoside (IPTG). lac repressor encoded by lacI
   5063..5093    -  promoter       lac promoter: promoter for the E. coli lac operon
   5108..5129    -  protein_bind   CAP binding site: CAP binding activates transcription in the presence of cAMP. E. coli catabolite activator protein
   5142..5234    -  CDS            lacI (fragment): lac repressor; lacI; The lac repressor binds to the lac operator to inhibit transcription in E. coli. This inhibition can be relieved by adding lactose or isopropyl-β-D-thiogalactopyranoside (IPTG).
   5417..6005    -  rep_origin     ori: high-copy-number ColE1/pMB1/pBR322/pUC origin of replication
   6176..7036    -  CDS            AmpR: β-lactamase; bla; confers resistance to ampicillin, carbenicillin, and related antibiotics
   7037..7141    -  promoter       AmpR promoter: bla
