[The description below was written by a language model from this plasmid's Addgene catalogue record and pLannotate feature annotations shown in this document.]
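Description:
pCDNA3_shRNA resistant PKA-Cα(E12,14K)-mEGFP is a mammalian expression plasmid of about 7.2 kb built on the pcDNA3 backbone. It is propagated in E. coli through a high-copy ColE1/pUC-type origin and selected with ampicillin via the β-lactamase gene. The backbone also carries an f1 phage origin for single-stranded DNA production. For selection in mammalian cells, an SV40 early promoter drives a neomycin phosphotransferase gene, terminated by an SV40 polyadenylation signal, which allows G418 selection of stable transfectants. Short annotated fragments (bom, HIV-1 LTR, ble, lacI and lac promoter/operator elements) appear to be backbone remnants or partial sequence matches, not functional parts of the design.

The payload is the mouse PKA catalytic subunit α (Prkaca) coding sequence carrying the E12K and E14K substitutions. It is joined at its C terminus, after a short linker region, to monomeric EGFP, which contains the A206K mutation that reduces dimerization. Expression is driven by the human CMV immediate-early enhancer and promoter and terminated by the bovine growth hormone polyadenylation signal. T7 and SP6 promoters flank the insert, as is standard in pcDNA3, and are useful for in vitro transcription or sequencing. Silent mutations in the Prkaca coding sequence make the transcript insensitive to an shRNA directed against the endogenous gene, although the record does not give the shRNA target site. This design allows knock-down-and-replacement experiments, in which endogenous PKA-Cα is depleted and the fluorescent mutant is expressed in its place. The associated study examined how myristoylation governs association of PKA catalytic subunits with the plasma membrane and how this affects neuronal function, so the construct is suited to imaging the localization of this N-terminal mutant and testing its function.
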