Addgene plasmid #168491: pCDNA3_shRNA resistant PKA-Cα(E12,14K)-mEGFP
Purpose: Mammalian expression of the E12,14K mutant of the mouse PKA catalytic subunit α C-terminally tagged by monomeric EGFP. Silent mutations were introduced to make it resistant to shRNA knock-down.
Depositing lab: Haining Zhong. Depositing organization: Oregon Health & Science University. Publication: Myristoylation alone is sufficient for PKA catalytic subunits to associate with the plasma membrane to regulate neuronal functions. Xiong WH, Qin M, Zhong H. Proc Natl Acad Sci U S A. 2021 Apr 13;118(15). pii: 2021658118. doi: 10.1073/pnas.2021658118. PubMed 33876760.
Backbone
  Vector backbone: pcDNA3
  Backbone size w/o insert (bp): 5400
  Vector type: Mammalian Expression
Growth in bacteria
  Bacterial resistance: Ampicillin, 100 μg/mL
  Growth temperature: 37°C
  Growth strain: DH5alpha
  Copy number: High Copy
Gene/Insert
  Gene/Insert name: the E12,14K mutant of the mouse PKA catalytic subunit α C-terminally tagged by mEGFP. Resistant to shRNA knock-down.
Resource information
  A portion of this plasmid was derived from a plasmid made by: G. Stan McKnight, University of Washington
Terms and licenses: Academic/Nonprofit Terms; Industry Terms: Not Available to Industry
How to cite: pCDNA3_shRNA resistant PKA-Cα(E12,14K)-mEGFP was a gift from Haining Zhong (Addgene plasmid # 168491 ; http://n2t.net/addgene:168491 ; RRID:Addgene_168491)
